Addgene plasmid #32365: PGL3Basic-Mdm2-T1
Depositing lab: Hong Wu. Depositing organization: University of California, Los Angeles (UCLA). Publication: PTEN regulates Mdm2 expression through the P1 promoter. Chang CJ, Freeman DJ, Wu H. J Biol Chem. 2004 Jul 9;279(28):29841-8. Epub 2004 Apr 16. 10.1074/jbc.M401488200 PubMed 15090541.
Backbone
  Vector backbone: pGL3Basic
  Backbone manufacturer: Promega
  Backbone size w/o insert (bp): 4818
  Vector type: Mammalian Expression
Growth in bacteria
  Bacterial resistance: Ampicillin, 100 μg/mL
  Growth temperature: 37°C
  Growth strain: DH5alpha
  Copy number: Unknown
Gene/Insert
  Gene/Insert name: Mdm2 promoter
  Species: M. musculus (mouse)
  Insert size (bp): 740
  Entrez Gene: Mdm2 (a.k.a. 1700007J15Rik, Mdm-2)
  Cloning method: Ligation Independent Cloning
  Sequencing primers: 5′ CTAGCAAAATAGGCTGTCCC
Terms and licenses: Academic/Nonprofit Terms; Industry Terms: Not Available to Industry
How to cite: PGL3Basic-Mdm2-T1 was a gift from Hong Wu (Addgene plasmid # 32365 ; http://n2t.net/addgene:32365 ; RRID:Addgene_32365)
