[The description below was written by a language model from this plasmid's Addgene catalogue record.]
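Description:
PGL3Basic-Mdm2-T1 is a promoter-reporter plasmid built on the pGL3Basic backbone (4818 bp without insert), a mammalian luciferase reporter vector that carries a firefly luciferase coding sequence but no eukaryotic promoter or enhancer of its own. Because the backbone is promoterless, luciferase output in transfected mammalian cells depends on the regulatory DNA cloned upstream of the reporter. The plasmid is propagated in E. coli under ampicillin selection; the record lists its copy number as unknown, and no feature table is provided, so the positions of individual backbone elements cannot be confirmed here.

The insert is a fragment of about 740 bp from the mouse (M. musculus) Mdm2 promoter, introduced by ligation-independent cloning. Mdm2 encodes the E3 ubiquitin ligase that negatively regulates p53. The associated study concerns PTEN-dependent control of Mdm2 expression through the P1 promoter. The "T1" in the name suggests that this is one member of a series of promoter fragments or truncations, but the record does not state the exact boundaries of the fragment, whether it covers P1, P2 or both, or what distinguishes T1 from related constructs.

The construct is suited to transient transfection luciferase assays that measure the transcriptional activity of this Mdm2 promoter region. It can be used, for example, to compare activity across cell backgrounds or signalling states such as the presence or absence of PTEN, and to map the sequences responsible for that regulation when used alongside related promoter fragments.
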