>Addgene plasmid #32365 | PGL3Basic-Mdm2-T1 | addgene partial sequence | sequence record 37688 | RVprimer3 5'-CTAGCAAAATAGGCTGTCCC-3'
TCGATAGGTACCGAGCTCTTACGCGTGCTAGCGGCGTTCTCTCCGCGGACGGTAGGGGGCGCTCGTCACA
GAACTCTGCTTTGTTAACGGGGCCTCCGGGGCCAGCGTAGCCTAGGAGCGGCCGGTGAGGAGCCGCCGCC
TTCTCGTCGCTCGAGCTCTGGAGCGACCATGGTCGCTCAGGCCCCGGCCGCGGGGCCTCCGCGCTCCCCG
TGAAGGGTCGGAAGATGCGCGGGAAGTAGCAGGTACCCGCTCCGTGGGCGGCGGAGAGTCCCGATCATTC
CCTCTTTTCCGCGCCCTCCGGGGCCTACTCGTAACCCGGGCCGGCTCGTGGGGTCGCGGGGCACGAGGCT
GGGCGACCGTTTGCCCGCGCTGGGCCCTGATGTCATTCTGCGGCCGGGGGTGTGCGTGTGGGTGGGAGTG
GGGGGTGGGGTGGGAGATGGCGCGGTTAGCACGGCGCATGCGCGGGAGGGGACGGAGGGAGGGGGAGGAG
GGAAGAGCGGGGGTCTCCCAGCAGGNCCC
